>Addgene plasmid #168908 | pEntry_HCoV-HKU1-nsp2 | addgene full sequence | sequence record 479297 | Addgene NGS Result
GACCTACACCGAACTGAGATACCTACAGCGTGAGCTATGAGAAAGCGCCACGCTTCCCGAAGGGAGAAAG
GCGGACAGGTATCCGGTAAGCGGCAGGGTCGGAACAGGAGAGCGCACGAGGGAGCTTCCAGGGGGAAACG
CCTGGTATCTTTATAGTCCTGTCGGGTTTCGCCACCTCTGACTTGAGCGTCGATTTTTGTGATGCTCGTC
AGGGGGGCGGAGCCTATGGAAAAACGCCAGCAACGCGGCCTTTTTACGGTTCCTGGCCTTTTGCTGGCCT
TTTGCTCACATGTTCTTTCCTGCGTTATCCCCTGATTCTGTGGATAACCGTATTACCGCCTTTGAGTGAG
CTGATACCGCTCGCCGCAGCCGAACGACCGAGCGCAGCGAGTCAGTGAGCGAGGAAGCGGAAGAGCGCCC
AATACGCAAACCGCCTCTCCCCGCGCGTTGGCCGATTCATTAATGCAGCTGGCACGACAGGTTTCCCGAC
TGGAAAGCGGGCAGTGAGCGCAACGCAATTAATACGCGTACCGCTAGCCAGGAAGAGTTTGTAGAAACGC
AAAAAGGCCATCCGTCAGGATGGCCTTCTGCTTAGTTTGATGCCTGGCAGTTTATGGCGGGCGTCCTGCC
CGCCACCCTCCGGGCCGTTGCTTCACAACGTTCAAATCCGCTCCCGGCGGATTTGTCCTACTCAGGAGAG
CGTTCACCGACAAACAACAGATAAAACGAAAGGCCCAGTCTTCCGACTGAGCCTTTCGTTTTATTTGATG
CCTGGCAGTTCCCTACTCTCGCGTTAACGCTAGCATGGATGTTTTCCCAGTCACGACGTTGTAAAACGAC
GGCCAGTCTTAAGCTCGGGCCCCAAATAATGATTTTATTTTGACTGATAGTGACCTGTTCGTTGCAACAA
ATTGATGAGCAATGCTTTTTTATAATGCCAACTTTGTACAAAAAAGCAGAAGGGCCGTCAAGGCCAGGAT
CCATGGGATCCATTAAACCCGTACTTTTTGTAGACCAGTATGGTTGTGACTATTCTGGTAAATTAGCAGA
TTGTCTTCAAGCTTATGGTCATTATTCTTTGCAAGATATGAGACAAAAGCAGTCTGTATGGCTTGCCAAT
TGTGACTTTGATATTGTAGTGGCTTGGCATGTAGTTCGTGATTCACGATTTGTTATGCGCCTGCAGACTA
TAGCTACTATTTGTGGTATTAAATATGTTGCACAACCTACAGAAGATGTAGTAGATGGAGATGTAGTTAT
ACGTGAACCTGTACATTTATTATCTGCTGATGCAATAGTTTTAAAGCTTCCTAGTTTGATGAAAGTTATG
ACTCATATGGATGATTTTTCTATTAAATCTATATATAATGTTGATTTGTGTGATTGTGGTTTTGTTATGC
AGTATGGTTATGTAGATTGTTTTAATGATAATTGTGATTTTTATGGTTGGGTTTCAGGTAATATGATGGA
TGGTTTTTCTTGTCCATTGTGTTGTACAGTTTATGACTCTAGCGAAGTTAAAGCCCAATCATCTGGTGTT
ATTCCTGAAAATCCTGTGTTATTTACTAATAGTACTGATACTGTTAACCATGATTCTTTTAATTTGTATG
GTTATTCTGTCACACCATTTGGTTCTTGTATATATTGGTCGCCGCGTCCTGGATTGTGGATTCCTATAAT
TAAATCTTCAGTCAAGTCTTATGATGATTTGGTTTATTCAGGTGTAGTAGGTTGTAAATCTATTGTTAAA
GAAACTGCTCTTATTACTCATGCACTTTACTTAGATTATGTTCAATGTAAGTGTGGTAATCTTGAACAAA
ATCATATTCTTGGCGTTAATAATTCTTGGTGTAGGCAACTGTTGCTTAATAGAGGTGATTATAATATGCT
TCTAAAAAATATTGACTTGTTTGTTAAGCGTCGTGCTGATTTTGCTTGCAAGTTTGCAGTTTGTGGAGAT
GGTTTTGTACCTTTTTTACTAGATGGTTTAATTCCCCGTAGTTATTATCTAATTCAGAGTGGTATTTTCT
TTACATCTTTGATGTCTCAATTTTCACAAGAAGTTTCTGATATGTGTTTAAAAATGTGTATTTTGTTTAT
GGACAGAGTTTCAGTTGCTACATTTTATATAGAGCATTATGTTAATAGGTTGGTTACTCAATTTAAGTTA
TTGGGTACTACACTTGTTAATAAAATGGTTAATTGGTTTAATACCATGTTAGATGCTAGTGCACCTGCTA
CAGGCTGGCTTCTTTACCAATTATTGAATGGTCTTTTTGTAGTATCTCAAGCCAACTTTAATTTTGTTGC
TTTAATACCTGATTATGCTAAAATTTTAGTTAATAAATTTTACACTTTTTTTAAGTTATTATTAGAGTGT
GTTACAGTTGATGTTTTAAAAGATATGCCTGTTCTTAAAACTATTAATGGTTTAGTTTGTATTGTAGGCA
ATAAGTTTTATAACGTTAGTACAGGGTTAATTCCTGGTTTTGTTTTACCATGTAATGCACAGGAACAACA
AATTTATTTTTTTGAAGGCGTTGCAGAATCTGTTATAGTAGAAGATGATGTTATTGAGAATGTCAAATCT
TCTTTATCATCTTATGAGTATTGTCAACCACCTAAATCTGTAGAAAAAATTTGTATTATAGATAATATGT
ACATGGGTAAGTGTGGTGATAAATTTTTCCCTATTGTCATGAATGATAAAAATATTTGTCTTTTAGATCA
GGCTTGGCGTTTTCCATGTGCACTTAATTAAGACGCGATCGCGGCCTCATGGGCCCAGCTTTCTTGTACA
AAGTTGGCATTATAAAAAATAATTGCTCATCAATTTGTTGCAACGAACAGGTCACTATCAGTCAAAATAA
AATCATTATTTGCCATCCAGCTGATATCCCCTATAGTGAGTCGTATTACATGGTCATAGCTGTTTCCTGG
CAGCTCTGGCCCGTGTCTCAAAATCTCTGATGTTACATTGCACAAGATAAAAATATATCATCATGCCTCC
TCTAGACCAGCCAGGACAGAAATGCCTCGACTTCGCTGCTACCCAAGGTTGCCGGGTGACGCACACCGTG
GAAACGGATGAAGGCACGAACCCAGTGGACATAAGCCTGTTCGGTTCGTAAGCTGTAATGCAAGTAGCGT
ATGCGCTCACGCAACTGGTCCAGAACCTTGACCGAACGCAGCGGTGGTAACGGCGCAGTGGCGGTTTTCA
TGGCTTGTTATGACTGTTTTTTTGGGGTACAGTCTATGCCTCGGGCATCCAAGCAGCAAGCGCGTTACGC
CGTGGGTCGATGTTTGATGTTATGGAGCAGCAACGATGTTACGCAGCAGGGCAGTCGCCCTAAAACAAAG
TTAAACATTATGAGGGAAGCGGTGATCGCCGAAGTATCGACTCAACTATCAGAGGTAGTTGGCGTCATCG
AGCGCCATCTCGAACCGACGTTGCTGGCCGTACATTTGTACGGCTCCGCAGTGGATGGCGGCCTGAAGCC
ACACAGTGATATTGATTTGCTGGTTACGGTGACCGTAAGGCTTGATGAAACAACGCGGCGAGCTTTGATC
AACGACCTTTTGGAAACTTCGGCTTCCCCTGGAGAGAGCGAGATTCTCCGCGCTGTAGAAGTCACCATTG
TTGTGCACGACGACATCATTCCGTGGCGTTATCCAGCTAAGCGCGAACTGCAATTTGGAGAATGGCAGCG
CAATGACATTCTTGCAGGTATCTTCGAGCCAGCCACGATCGACATTGATCTGGCTATCTTGCTGACAAAA
GCAAGAGAACATAGCGTTGCCTTGGTAGGTCCAGCGGCGGAGGAACTCTTTGATCCGGTTCCTGAACAGG
ATCTATTTGAGGCGCTAAATGAAACCTTAACGCTATGGAACTCGCCGCCCGACTGGGCTGGCGATGAGCG
AAATGTAGTGCTTACGTTGTCCCGCATTTGGTACAGCGCAGTAACCGGCAAAATCGCGCCGAAGGATGTC
GCTGCCGACTGGGCAATGGAGCGCCTGCCGGCCCAGTATCAGCCCGTCATACTTGAAGCTAGACAGGCTT
ATCTTGGACAAGAAGAAGATCGCTTGGCCTCGCGCGCAGATCAGTTGGAAGAATTTGTCCACTACGTGAA
AGGCGAGATCACCAAGGTAGTCGGCAAATAACCCTCGAGCCACCCATGACCAAAATCCCTTAACGTGAGT
TACGCGTCGTTCCACTGAGCGTCAGACCCCGTAGAAAAGATCAAAGGATCTTCTTGAGATCCTTTTTTTC
TGCGCGTAATCTGCTGCTTGCAAACAAAAAAACCACCGCTACCAGCGGTGGTTTGTTTGCCGGATCAAGA
GCTACCAACTCTTTTTCCGAAGGTAACTGGCTTCAGCAGAGCGCAGATACCAAATACTGTTCTTCTAGTG
TAGCCGTAGTTAGGCCACCACTTCAAGAACTCTGTAGCACCGCCTACATACCTCGCTCTGCTAATCCTGT
TACCAGTGGCTGCTGCCAGTGGCGATAAGTCGTGTCTTACCGGGTTGGACTCAAGACGATAGTTACCGGA
TAAGGCGCAGCGGTCGGGCTGAACGGGGGGTTCGTGCACACAGCCCAGCTTGGAGCGAAC
Features (pLannotate 1.2.2; 12 found; start..end, strand, type, name):
    415..507     +  CDS            lacI (fragment): lac repressor; lacI; The lac repressor binds to the lac operator to inhibit transcription in E. coli. This inhibition can be relieved by adding lactose or isopropyl-β-D-thiogalactopyranoside (IPTG).
    562..589     -  terminator     rrnB T2 terminator: transcription terminator T2 from the E. coli rrnB gene
    721..764     +  terminator     rrnB T1 terminator: Escherichia coli rrnB; transcription terminator T1 from the E. coli rrnB gene
    811..847     -  CDS            lacZα (fragment): LacZα fragment of β-galactosidase; lacZ fragment
    863..959     +  protein_bind   attL1: mutant version of attL; recombination site for the Gateway® LR reaction LR Clonase™
    992..2752    +  CDS            R1A_CVHN1 (fragment): Experimental evidence at protein level: Swiss-Prot protein existence level 1. [Non-structural protein 1]: binds to the 40S ribosomal subunit and inhibits host translation. The nsp1-40S ribosome complex further induces an endonucleolytic cleavage near the 5'UTR of host mRNAs, targeting them for degradation. By suppressing host gene expression, nsp1 facilitates efficient viral gene expression in infected cells and evasion from host immune response (By similarity). From Human coronavirus HKU1 (isolate N1) (HCoV-HKU1).
   2784..2882    -  protein_bind   attL2: mutant version of attL; recombination site for the Gateway® LR reaction LR Clonase™
   2900..2918    -  promoter       T7 promoter: promoter for bacteriophage T7 RNA polymerase
   3108..3131    +  promoter       Pc promoter (fragment): intI1 (promoter lies within the coding sequence); class 1 integron promoter
   3307..3363    +  CDS            GmR (fragment): gentamycin acetyltransferase; aacC1; confers resistance to gentamycin
   3370..4161    +  CDS            SmR: aminoglycoside adenylyltransferase (Murphy, 1985); aadA; confers resistance to spectinomycin and streptomycin
   4254..232     +  rep_origin     ori (across the origin): high-copy-number ColE1/pMB1/pBR322/pUC origin of replication
