>Addgene plasmid #168908 | pEntry_HCoV-HKU1-nsp2 | analyzer sequence | sequence record 327379
CTACCAGCGGTGGTTTGTTTGCCGGATCAAGAGCTACCAACTCTTTTTCCGAAGGTAACTGGCTTCAGCA
GAGCGCAGATACCAAATACTGTCCTTCTAGTGTAGCCGTAGTTAGGCCACCACTTCAAGAACTCTGTAGC
ACCGCCTACATACCTCGCTCTGCTAATCCTGTTACCAGTGGCTGCTGCCAGTGGCGATAAGTCGTGTCTT
ACCGGGTTGGACTCAAGACGATAGTTACCGGATAAGGCGCAGCGGTCGGGCTGAACGGGGGGTTCGTGCA
CACAGCCCAGCTTGGAGCGAACGACCTACACCGAACTGAGATACCTACAGCGTGAGCATTGAGAAAGCGC
CACGCTTCCCGAAGGGAGAAAGGCGGACAGGTATCCGGTAAGCGGCAGGGTCGGAACAGGAGAGCGCACG
AGGGAGCTTCCAGGGGGAAACGCCTGGTATCTTTATAGTCCTGTCGGGTTTCGCCACCTCTGACTTGAGC
GTCGATTTTTGTGATGCTCGTCAGGGGGGCGGAGCCTATGGAAAAACGCCAGCAACGCGGCCTTTTTACG
GTTCCTGGCCTTTTGCTGGCCTTTTGCTCACATGTTCTTTCCTGCGTTATCCCCTGATTCTGTGGATAAC
CGTATTACCGCCTTTGAGTGAGCTGATACCGCTCGCCGCAGCCGAACGACCGAGCGCAGCGAGTCAGTGA
GCGAGGAAGCGGAAGAGCGCCCAATACGCAAACCGCCTCTCCCCGCGCGTTGGCCGATTCATTAATGCAG
CTGGCACGACAGGTTTCCCGACTGGAAAGCGGGCAGTGAGCGCAACGCAATTAATACGCGTACCGCTAGC
CAGGAAGAGTTTGTAGAAACGCAAAAAGGCCATCCGTCAGGATGGCCTTCTGCTTAGTTTGATGCCTGGC
AGTTTATGGCGGGCGTCCTGCCCGCCACCCTCCGGGCCGTTGCTTCACAACGTTCAAATCCGCTCCCGGC
GGATTTGTCCTACTCAGGAGAGCGTTCACCGACAAACAACAGATAAAACGAAAGGCCCAGTCTTCCGACT
GAGCCTTTCGTTTTATTTGATGCCTGGCAGTTCCCTACTCTCGCGTTAACGCTAGCATGGATGTTTTCCC
AGTCACGACGTTGTAAAACGACGGCCAGTCTTAAGCTCGGGCCCCAAATAATGATTTTATTTTGACTGAT
AGTGACCTGTTCGTTGCAACAAATTGATGAGCAATGCTTTTTTATAATGCCAACTTTGTACAAAAAAGCA
GAAGGGCCGTCAAGGCCAGGATCCATGGGATCCATTAAACCCGTACTTTTTGTAGACCAGTATGGTTGTG
ACTATTCTGGTAAATTAGCAGATTGTCTTCAAGCTTATGGTCATTATTCTTTGCAAGATATGAGACAAAA
GCAGTCTGTATGGCTTGCCAATTGTGACTTTGATATTGTAGTGGCTTGGCATGTAGTTCGTGATTCACGA
TTTGTTATGCGCCTGCAGACTATAGCTACTATTTGTGGTATTAAATATGTTGCACAACCTACAGAAGATG
TAGTAGATGGAGATGTAGTTATACGTGAACCTGTACATTTATTATCTGCTGATGCAATAGTTTTAAAGCT
TCCTAGTTTGATGAAAGTTATGACTCATATGGATGATTTTTCTATTAAATCTATATATAATGTTGATTTG
TGTGATTGTGGTTTTGTTATGCAGTATGGTTATGTAGATTGTTTTAATGATAATTGTGATTTTTATGGTT
GGGTTTCAGGTAATATGATGGATGGTTTTTCTTGTCCATTGTGTTGTACAGTTTATGACTCTAGCGAAGT
TAAAGCCCAATCATCTGGTGTTATTCCTGAAAATCCTGTGTTATTTACTAATAGTACTGATACTGTTAAC
CATGATTCTTTTAATTTGTATGGTTATTCTGTCACACCATTTGGTTCTTGTATATATTGGTCGCCGCGTC
CTGGATTGTGGATTCCTATAATTAAATCTTCAGTCAAGTCTTATGATGATTTGGTTTATTCAGGTGTAGT
AGGTTGTAAATCTATTGTTAAAGAAACTGCTCTTATTACTCATGCACTTTACTTAGATTATGTTCAATGT
AAGTGTGGTAATCTTGAACAAAATCATATTCTTGGCGTTAATAATTCTTGGTGTAGGCAACTGTTGCTTA
ATAGAGGTGATTATAATATGCTTCTAAAAAATATTGACTTGTTTGTTAAGCGTCGTGCTGATTTTGCTTG
CAAGTTTGCAGTTTGTGGAGATGGTTTTGTACCTTTTTTACTAGATGGTTTAATTCCCCGTAGTTATTAT
CTAATTCAGAGTGGTATTTTCTTTACATCTTTGATGTCTCAATTTTCACAAGAAGTTTCTGATATGTGTT
TAAAAATGTGTATTTTGTTTATGGACAGAGTTTCAGTTGCTACATTTTATATAGAGCATTATGTTAATAG
GTTGGTTACTCAATTTAAGTTATTGGGTACTACACTTGTTAATAAAATGGTTAATTGGTTTAATACCATG
TTAGATGCTAGTGCACCTGCTACAGGCTGGCTTCTTTACCAATTATTGAATGGTCTTTTTGTAGTATCTC
AAGCCAACTTTAATTTTGTTGCTTTAATACCTGATTATGCTAAAATTTTAGTTAATAAATTTTACACTTT
TTTTAAGTTATTATTAGAGTGTGTTACAGTTGATGTTTTAAAAGATATGCCTGTTCTTAAAACTATTAAT
GGTTTAGTTTGTATTGTAGGCAATAAGTTTTATAACGTTAGTACAGGGTTAATTCCTGGTTTTGTTTTAC
CATGTAATGCACAGGAACAACAAATTTATTTTTTTGAAGGCGTTGCAGAATCTGTTATAGTAGAAGATGA
TGTTATTGAGAATGTCAAATCTTCTTTATCATCTTATGAGTATTGTCAACCACCTAAATCTGTAGAAAAA
ATTTGTATTATAGATAATATGTACATGGGTAAGTGTGGTGATAAATTTTTCCCTATTGTCATGAATGATA
AAAATATTTGTCTTTTAGATCAGGCTTGGCGTTTTCCATGTGCACTTAATTAAGACGCGATCGCGGCCTC
ATGGGCCCAGCTTTCTTGTACAAAGTTGGCATTATAAAAAATAATTGCTCATCAATTTGTTGCAACGAAC
AGGTCACTATCAGTCAAAATAAAATCATTATTTGCCATCCAGCTGATATCCCCTATAGTGAGTCGTATTA
CATGGTCATAGCTGTTTCCTGGCAGCTCTGGCCCGTGTCTCAAAATCTCTGATGTTACATTGCACAAGAT
AAAAATATATCATCATGCCTCCTCTAGACCAGCCAGGACAGAAATGCCTCGACTTCGCTGCTGCCCAAGG
TTGCCGGGTGACGCACACCGTGGAAACGGATGAAGGCACGAACCCAGTGGACATAAGCCTGTTCGGTTCG
TAAGCTGTAATGCAAGTAGCGTATGCGCTCACGCAACTGGTCCAGAACCTTGACCGAACGCAGCGGTGGT
AACGGCGCAGTGGCGGTTTTCATGGCTTGTTATGACTGTTTTTTTGGGGTACAGTCTATGCCTCGGGCAT
CCAAGCAGCAAGCGCGTTACGCCGTGGGTCGATGTTTGATGTTATGGAGCAGCAACGATGTTACGCAGCA
GGGCAGTCGCCCTAAAACAAAGTTAAACATCATGAGGGAAGCGGTGATCGCCGAAGTATCGACTCAACTA
TCAGAGGTAGTTGGCGTCATCGAGCGCCATCTCGAACCGACGTTGCTGGCCGTACATTTGTACGGCTCCG
CAGTGGATGGCGGCCTGAAGCCACACAGTGATATTGATTTGCTGGTTACGGTGACCGTAAGGCTTGATGA
AACAACGCGGCGAGCTTTGATCAACGACCTTTTGGAAACTTCGGCTTCCCCTGGAGAGAGCGAGATTCTC
CGCGCTGTAGAAGTCACCATTGTTGTGCACGACGACATCATTCCGTGGCGTTATCCAGCTAAGCGCGAAC
TGCAATTTGGAGAATGGCAGCGCAATGACATTCTTGCAGGTATCTTCGAGCCAGCCACGATCGACATTGA
TCTGGCTATCTTGCTGACAAAAGCAAGAGAACATAGCGTTGCCTTGGTAGGTCCAGCGGCGGAGGAACTC
TTTGATCCGGTTCCTGAACAGGATCTATTTGAGGCGCTAAATGAAACCTTAACGCTATGGAACTCGCCGC
CCGACTGGGCTGGCGATGAGCGAAATGTAGTGCTTACGTTGTCCCGCATTTGGTACAGCGCAGTAACCGG
CAAAATCGCGCCGAAGGATGTCGCTGCCGACTGGGCAATGGAGCGCCTGCCGGCCCAGTATCAGCCCGTC
ATACTTGAAGCTAGACAGGCTTATCTTGGACAAGAAGAAGATCGCTTGGCCTCGCGCGCAGATCAGTTGG
AAGAATTTGTCCACTACGTGAAAGGCGAGATCACCAAGGTAGTCGGCAAATAACCCTCGAGCCACCCATG
ACCAAAATCCCTTAACGTGAGTTACGCGTCGTTCCACTGAGCGTCAGACCCCGTAGAAAAGATCAAAGGA
TCTTCTTGAGATCCTTTTTTTCTGCGCGTAATCTGCTGCTTGCAAACAAAAAAACCACCG
Features (pLannotate 1.2.2; 12 found; start..end, strand, type, name):
    717..809     +  CDS            lacI (fragment): lac repressor; lacI; The lac repressor binds to the lac operator to inhibit transcription in E. coli. This inhibition can be relieved by adding lactose or isopropyl-β-D-thiogalactopyranoside (IPTG).
    864..891     -  terminator     rrnB T2 terminator: transcription terminator T2 from the E. coli rrnB gene
   1023..1066    +  terminator     rrnB T1 terminator: Escherichia coli rrnB; transcription terminator T1 from the E. coli rrnB gene
   1113..1149    -  CDS            lacZα (fragment): LacZα fragment of β-galactosidase; lacZ fragment
   1165..1261    +  protein_bind   attL1: mutant version of attL; recombination site for the Gateway® LR reaction LR Clonase™
   1294..3054    +  CDS            R1A_CVHN1 (fragment): Experimental evidence at protein level: Swiss-Prot protein existence level 1. [Non-structural protein 1]: binds to the 40S ribosomal subunit and inhibits host translation. The nsp1-40S ribosome complex further induces an endonucleolytic cleavage near the 5'UTR of host mRNAs, targeting them for degradation. By suppressing host gene expression, nsp1 facilitates efficient viral gene expression in infected cells and evasion from host immune response (By similarity). From Human coronavirus HKU1 (isolate N1) (HCoV-HKU1).
   3086..3184    -  protein_bind   attL2: mutant version of attL; recombination site for the Gateway® LR reaction LR Clonase™
   3202..3220    -  promoter       T7 promoter: promoter for bacteriophage T7 RNA polymerase
   3410..3433    +  promoter       Pc promoter (fragment): intI1 (promoter lies within the coding sequence); class 1 integron promoter
   3609..3665    +  CDS            GmR (fragment): gentamycin acetyltransferase; aacC1; confers resistance to gentamycin
   3672..4463    +  CDS            SmR: aminoglycoside adenylyltransferase (Murphy, 1985); aadA; confers resistance to spectinomycin and streptomycin
   4556..534     +  rep_origin     ori (across the origin): high-copy-number ColE1/pMB1/pBR322/pUC origin of replication
