[The description below was written by a language model from this plasmid's Addgene catalogue record and pLannotate feature annotations shown in this document.]
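Description:
pEntry_HCoV-HKU1-nsp2 is a Gateway-compatible Entry clone built on the pENTR223.1 backbone (SfiI-adapted version) and carrying the coding sequence for non-structural protein 2 of human coronavirus HKU1. It is a bacterial cloning plasmid of about 4.6 kb, maintained at high copy in E. coli through a ColE1/pUC-type origin and selected with spectinomycin via the aadA (SmR) aminoglycoside adenylyltransferase gene. A fragment of a class 1 integron Pc promoter and a short gentamicin-resistance remnant lie upstream of aadA. Small lacI and lacZα fragments are backbone leftovers with no evident function.

The 1,761 bp insert was synthesized commercially and cloned between SfiI sites. The annotation matches it to a fragment of the HKU1 (isolate N1) replicase polyprotein 1a. The functional text attached to that hit describes nsp1 and is generic to the polyprotein entry, not to the nsp2 segment named in the catalogue. According to the depositor, the 5′ linker supplies an ATG start codon flanked by BamHI sites, and the 3′ linker supplies a TAA stop codon between PacI and AsiSI sites. This arrangement suggests that the start and stop can be removed by restriction digestion to allow N- or C-terminal fusions.

The ORF sits between attL1 and attL2, so an LR Clonase reaction can transfer it in a defined orientation into any attR-containing Destination vector. The entry clone has no promoter driving the ORF; rrnB T1 and T2 terminators upstream of attL1 insulate it from read-through, and the T7 promoter beyond attL2 faces back toward the insert in antisense orientation. The plasmid belongs to a collection of human coronavirus ORF entry clones intended for flexible downstream expression and interaction studies. The two feature tables describe the same 4,610 nt sequence with different start coordinates.
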