Addgene plasmid #168908: pEntry_HCoV-HKU1-nsp2
Purpose: Gateway-compatible Entry vector
Depositing lab: Pascal Falter-Braun. Depositing organization: Helmholtz Munich. Publication: A resource of human coronavirus protein-coding sequences in a flexible, multipurpose Gateway Entry clone collection. Weller B, Lin CW, Pogoutse O, Sauer M, Marin-de la Rosa N, Strobel A, Young V, Knapp JJ, Rayhan A, Falter C, Kim DK, Roth FP, Falter-Braun P. G3 (Bethesda). 2023 Jul 5;13(7):jkad105. doi: 10.1093/g3journal/jkad105. PubMed 37267226.
Backbone
  Vector backbone: pENTR223.1*SfiI
  Backbone size w/o insert (bp): 2800
  Vector type: Gateway-compatible Entry vector
Growth in bacteria
  Bacterial resistance: Spectinomycin, 50 μg/mL
  Growth temperature: 37°C
  Growth strain: DH5alpha
  Copy number: High Copy
Gene/Insert
  Gene/Insert name: HCoV-HKU1-nsp2 (alt name: nsp2)
  Species: Other
  Insert size (bp): 1761
  Entrez Gene: ORF1ab (a.k.a. HCHV1gp1)
  Cloning method: Restriction Enzyme; 5′ cloning site SfiI (unknown if destroyed); 3′ cloning site SfiI (unknown if destroyed)
  Sequencing primers: 5′ M13 uni (-21); 3′ M13 rev (-29)
Resource information
  A portion of this plasmid was derived from a plasmid made by: Synthesized by Twist Bioscience
Terms and licenses: Academic/Nonprofit Terms; Industry Terms: Not Available to Industry
Depositor comments: 5'-linker: SfiI-BamHI-ATG-BamHI (GGCCGTCAaggccaggatccatgggatcc), 3'-linker: PacI-TAA-AsiSI-SfiI (cttaatTAAgacgcgatcgcggcctcatGGGCC).
How to cite: pEntry_HCoV-HKU1-nsp2 was a gift from Pascal Falter-Braun (Addgene plasmid # 168908 ; http://n2t.net/addgene:168908 ; RRID:Addgene_168908)
