>Addgene plasmid #168908 | pEntry_HCoV-HKU1-nsp2 | depositor partial sequence | sequence record 327380 | gene-specific Insert sequence
ATTAAACCCGTACTTTTTGTAGACCAGTATGGTTGTGACTATTCTGGTAAATTAGCAGATTGTCTTCAAG
CTTATGGTCATTATTCTTTGCAAGATATGAGACAAAAGCAGTCTGTATGGCTTGCCAATTGTGACTTTGA
TATTGTAGTGGCTTGGCATGTAGTTCGTGATTCACGATTTGTTATGCGCCTGCAGACTATAGCTACTATT
TGTGGTATTAAATATGTTGCACAACCTACAGAAGATGTAGTAGATGGAGATGTAGTTATACGTGAACCTG
TACATTTATTATCTGCTGATGCAATAGTTTTAAAGCTTCCTAGTTTGATGAAAGTTATGACTCATATGGA
TGATTTTTCTATTAAATCTATATATAATGTTGATTTGTGTGATTGTGGTTTTGTTATGCAGTATGGTTAT
GTAGATTGTTTTAATGATAATTGTGATTTTTATGGTTGGGTTTCAGGTAATATGATGGATGGTTTTTCTT
GTCCATTGTGTTGTACAGTTTATGACTCTAGCGAAGTTAAAGCCCAATCATCTGGTGTTATTCCTGAAAA
TCCTGTGTTATTTACTAATAGTACTGATACTGTTAACCATGATTCTTTTAATTTGTATGGTTATTCTGTC
ACACCATTTGGTTCTTGTATATATTGGTCGCCGCGTCCTGGATTGTGGATTCCTATAATTAAATCTTCAG
TCAAGTCTTATGATGATTTGGTTTATTCAGGTGTAGTAGGTTGTAAATCTATTGTTAAAGAAACTGCTCT
TATTACTCATGCACTTTACTTAGATTATGTTCAATGTAAGTGTGGTAATCTTGAACAAAATCATATTCTT
GGCGTTAATAATTCTTGGTGTAGGCAACTGTTGCTTAATAGAGGTGATTATAATATGCTTCTAAAAAATA
TTGACTTGTTTGTTAAGCGTCGTGCTGATTTTGCTTGCAAGTTTGCAGTTTGTGGAGATGGTTTTGTACC
TTTTTTACTAGATGGTTTAATTCCCCGTAGTTATTATCTAATTCAGAGTGGTATTTTCTTTACATCTTTG
ATGTCTCAATTTTCACAAGAAGTTTCTGATATGTGTTTAAAAATGTGTATTTTGTTTATGGACAGAGTTT
CAGTTGCTACATTTTATATAGAGCATTATGTTAATAGGTTGGTTACTCAATTTAAGTTATTGGGTACTAC
ACTTGTTAATAAAATGGTTAATTGGTTTAATACCATGTTAGATGCTAGTGCACCTGCTACAGGCTGGCTT
CTTTACCAATTATTGAATGGTCTTTTTGTAGTATCTCAAGCCAACTTTAATTTTGTTGCTTTAATACCTG
ATTATGCTAAAATTTTAGTTAATAAATTTTACACTTTTTTTAAGTTATTATTAGAGTGTGTTACAGTTGA
TGTTTTAAAAGATATGCCTGTTCTTAAAACTATTAATGGTTTAGTTTGTATTGTAGGCAATAAGTTTTAT
AACGTTAGTACAGGGTTAATTCCTGGTTTTGTTTTACCATGTAATGCACAGGAACAACAAATTTATTTTT
TTGAAGGCGTTGCAGAATCTGTTATAGTAGAAGATGATGTTATTGAGAATGTCAAATCTTCTTTATCATC
TTATGAGTATTGTCAACCACCTAAATCTGTAGAAAAAATTTGTATTATAGATAATATGTACATGGGTAAG
TGTGGTGATAAATTTTTCCCTATTGTCATGAATGATAAAAATATTTGTCTTTTAGATCAGGCTTGGCGTT
TTCCATGTGCA
